Addgene plasmid #244170: L4312 IL-10Rb NTEVp chain (human CD8a SS) in PolyTX-mNeonGreen
Purpose: Constitutive expression of a MESA NTEVp chain encoding (N to C): hCD8aSS-3xFLAG-IL10RbECD-IL10RbTMD-NTEVp(75S)
Depositing lab: Joshua Leonard. Depositing organization: Northwestern University. Publication: Conversion of natural cytokine receptors into orthogonal synthetic biosensors. Edelstein HI, Cosio A, Ezekiel ML, Corcoran WK, Morris AH, Leonard JN. Nat Chem Biol. 2025 Aug 22:10.1038/s41589-025-01986-1. doi: 10.1038/s41589-025-01986-1. PubMed 40846994.
Backbone
  Vector backbone: pPD1054 Polytransfect L1 mNeonGreen
  Vector type: Mammalian Expression, Synthetic Biology
Growth in bacteria
  Bacterial resistance: Kanamycin, 50 μg/mL
  Growth temperature: 30°C
  Growth strain: NEB Stable
  Copy number: High Copy
Gene/Insert
  Gene/Insert name: MESA NTEVp chain with human CD8a SS, human IL-10Rb ECD and TMD, and NTEVp (75S)
  Species: H. sapiens (human), Synthetic
  Mutation: NTEVp_75S
  Entrez Gene: IL10RB (a.k.a. CDW210B, CRF2-4, CRFB4, D21S58, D21S66, IL-10R2)
  Promoter: hEF1a
  Tag / fusion protein: human CD8a signal peptide 3xFLAG (N terminal on insert)
  Cloning method: Restriction Enzyme; 5′ cloning site Unknown (unknown if destroyed)
Terms and licenses: Academic/Nonprofit Terms; Industry Terms: Not Available to Industry
Depositor comments: Please visit https://doi.org/10.1101/2024.03.23.586421 for bioRxiv preprint.
How to cite: L4312 IL-10Rb NTEVp chain (human CD8a SS) in PolyTX-mNeonGreen was a gift from Joshua Leonard (Addgene plasmid # 244170 ; http://n2t.net/addgene:244170 ; RRID:Addgene_244170)
