[The description below was written by a language model from this plasmid's Addgene catalogue record and pLannotate feature annotations shown in this document.]
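Description:
L4312 IL-10Rb NTEVp chain (human CD8a SS) in PolyTX-mNeonGreen is a 7.8 kb mammalian expression plasmid for synthetic biology, built on the pPD1054 Polytransfect L1 mNeonGreen backbone. It is propagated in E. coli from a high-copy ColE1/pUC-type origin and selected with kanamycin through the neo (nptII) gene, which is followed by a lambda t0 terminator. An f1 origin is also present. Short fragments of lacI, ble and Tn5 transposase, along with an SV40 promoter and poly(A) signal, appear to be backbone remnants. Because only a fragment of ble follows the SV40 promoter, no intact mammalian drug marker is evident.

The plasmid carries two separate mammalian transcription units. In the first, the human EF-1α promoter with its intron A drives constitutive expression of one chain of a MESA (modular extracellular sensor architecture) synthetic receptor, terminated by a bGH poly(A) signal. From N to C terminus, the protein consists of the human CD8α signal peptide for secretory-pathway targeting, a 3xFLAG tag for detection, the extracellular and transmembrane domains of human IL-10Rβ, and the N-terminal half of split TEV protease carrying the 75S mutation. The annotated CD8A, IL10RB and TEV protease fragments match this order. In the second unit, a CMV enhancer/promoter expresses mNeonGreen with its own bGH poly(A). This fluorescent marker reports how much plasmid each cell received, as the polytransfection backbone name suggests.

The construct comes from work converting natural cytokine receptors into orthogonal synthetic biosensors. In that design, this chain would be paired with a partner chain carrying the complementary protease fragment, so that ligand-induced association reconstitutes TEV activity. The record does not describe the partner chain or the downstream output.
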