Features (pLannotate 1.2.2; 28 found; start..end, strand, type, name):
    378..589     +  promoter       EF-1α core promoter: core promoter for human elongation factor EF-1α
    590..703     +  intron         EF-1α intron A (fragment): intron upstream of the start codon of human EF-1α
   1329..1532    +  intron         EF-1α intron A: truncated intron upstream of the start codon of human EF-1α
   1541..1575    +  promoter       TRE3GV promoter (fragment): 3rd-generation Tet-responsive promoter that can be activated by binding of Tet-On® 3G, optimized for retroviral and lentiviral vectors
   1654..1716    +  CDS            CD8A (fragment): CD8A_HUMAN - Also known as MAL. Experimental evidence at protein level: Swiss-Prot protein existence level 1. Integral membrane glycoprotein that plays an essential role in the immune response and serves multiple functions in responses against both external and internal offenses. In T-cells, functions primarily as a coreceptor for MHC class I molecule:peptide complex. The antigens presented by class I peptides are derived from cytosolic proteins while class II derived from extracellular proteins. Interacts simultaneously with the T-cell receptor (TCR) and the MHC class I proteins presented by
   1783..2478    +  CDS            IL10RB (fragment): I10R2_HUMAN - Also known as CRFB4, D21S58, D21S66. Experimental evidence at protein level: Swiss-Prot protein existence level 1. Shared cell surface receptor required for the activation of five class 2 cytokines: IL10, IL22, IL26, IL28, and IFNL1. The IFNLR1/IL10RB dimer is a receptor for the cytokine ligands IFNL2 and IFNL3 and mediates their antiviral activity. The ligand/receptor complex stimulate the activation of the JAK/STAT signaling pathway leading to the expression of IFN-stimulated genes (ISG), which contribute to the antiviral state. From Homo sapiens (Human).
   2488..2835    +  CDS            TEV protease (fragment): tobacco etch virus protease (Kapust et al., 2001)
   2872..2983    +  polyA_signal   bGH poly(A) signal: bovine growth hormone polyadenylation signal
   3103..3207    +  CDS            tnpA (fragment): TN5P_ECOLX - Also known as tnp. Experimental evidence at protein level: Swiss-Prot protein existence level 1. Mediates transposition of transposon Tn5 by a 'cut and paste' mechanism. First, the monomeric transposase binds the 19 bp inverted DNA repeats flanking the transposon. Then, dimerization of the DNA- bound transposase creates a synaptic DNA complex. After nicking of the first DNA strand, excision of the transposon proceeds through a series of intermediates. The transposase then mediates the insertion of the transposon at a new site by strand transfer. The activity of the wild- type tran
   3239..4030    +  CDS            neo: KKA2_KLEPN - Also known as kan, nptII. Experimental evidence at protein level: Swiss-Prot protein existence level 1. Resistance to kanamycin, neomycin, paromomycin, ribostamycin, butirosin and gentamicin B. From Klebsiella pneumoniae.
   4064..4158    +  terminator     lambda t0 terminator: transcription terminator from phage lambda
   4179..4558    +  enhancer       CMV enhancer: human cytomegalovirus immediate early enhancer
   4559..4762    +  promoter       CMV promoter: human cytomegalovirus (CMV) immediate early promoter
   4758..4791    +  LTR            5' LTR (truncated) (fragment): truncated 5' long terminal repeat (LTR) from HIV-1
   4807..4825    +  promoter       T7 promoter: promoter for bacteriophage T7 RNA polymerase
   4851..5558    +  CDS            mNeonGreen: mNeonGreen is a basic (constitutively fluorescent) green/yellow fluorescent protein published in 2013, derived from Branchiostoma lanceolatum. It is reported to be a very rapidly-maturing monomer with moderate acid sensitivity.
   5595..5706    +  polyA_signal   bGH poly(A) signal: bovine growth hormone polyadenylation signal
   5823..5844    +  promoter       SV40 promoter (fragment): SV40 enhancer and early promoter
   5865..6293    +  rep_origin     f1 ori (sequence partly withheld): f1 bacteriophage origin of replication; arrow indicates direction of (+) strand synthesis
   6298..6320    +  promoter       SV40 promoter (fragment): SV40 enhancer and early promoter
   6321..6512    +  promoter       SV40 promoter: SV40 early promoter
   6539..6637    +  CDS            ble (fragment): BLE_KLEPN - Experimental evidence at protein level: Swiss-Prot protein existence level 1. Binding protein with a strong affinity to the bleomycin family of antibiotics. Binds to CL990; an antimitotic-antibiotic compound. From Klebsiella pneumoniae.
   6632..6753    +  polyA_signal   SV40 poly(A) signal: SV40 polyadenylation signal
   6826..6842    -  protein_bind   lac operator: The lac repressor binds to the lac operator to inhibit transcription in E. coli. This inhibition can be relieved by adding lactose or isopropyl-β-D-thiogalactopyranoside (IPTG). lac repressor encoded by lacI
   6850..6880    -  promoter       lac promoter: promoter for the E. coli lac operon
   6895..6916    -  protein_bind   CAP binding site: CAP binding activates transcription in the presence of cAMP. E. coli catabolite activator protein
   6929..7021    -  CDS            lacI (fragment): lac repressor; lacI; The lac repressor binds to the lac operator to inhibit transcription in E. coli. This inhibition can be relieved by adding lactose or isopropyl-β-D-thiogalactopyranoside (IPTG).
   7204..7792    -  rep_origin     ori: high-copy-number ColE1/pMB1/pBR322/pUC origin of replication
>Addgene plasmid #244170 | L4312 IL-10Rb NTEVp chain (human CD8a SS) in PolyTX-mNeonGreen | addgene full sequence | sequence record 487902 | Addgene NGS Result
GAAGATCCTTTGATCTTTTCTACGGGGTCTGACGCTCAGTGGAACGAAAACTCACGTTAAGGGATTTTGG
TCATGAGATTATCAAAAAGGATCTTCACCTAGATCCTTTTAAATTAAAAATGAAGTTTTAAATCAATCTA
AAGTATATATGAGTAAACTTGGTCTGACAGCGATCGAATATTAGATCTGAGACCCAATTGACGCGTGAGT
AATTCATACAAAAGGACTCGCCCCTGCCTTGGGGAATCCCAGGGACCGTCGTTAAACTCCCACTAACGTA
GAACCCAGAGATCGCTGCGTTCCCGCCCCCTCACCCGCCCGCTCTCGTCATCACTGAGGTGGAGAAGAGC
ATGCGTGAGGCTCCGGTGCCCGTCAGTGGGCAGAGCGCACATCGCCCACAGTCCCCGAGAAGTTGGGGGG
AGGGGTCGGCAATTGAACCGGTGCCTAGAGAAGGTGGCGCGGGGTAAACTGGGAAAGTGATGTCGTGTAC
TGGCTCCGCCTTTTTCCCGAGGGTGGGGGAGAACCGTATATAAGTGCAGTAGTCGCCGTGAACGTTCTTT
TTCGCAACGGGTTTGCCGCCAGAACACAGGTAAGTGCCGTGTGTGGTTCCCGCGGGCCTGGCCTCTTTAC
GGGTTATGGCCCTTGCGTGCCTTGAATTACTTCCACGCCCCTGGCTGCAGTACGTGATTCTTGATCCCGA
GCTTCGGGTTGGAAGTGGGTGGGAGAGTTCGAGGCCTTGCGCTTAAGGAGCCCCTTCGCCTCGTGCTTGA
GTTGAGGCCTGGCTTGGGCGCTGGGGCCGCCGCGTGCGAATCTGGTGGCACCTTCGCGCCTGTCTCGCTG
CTTTCGATAAGTCTCTAGCCATTTAAAATTTTTGATGACCTGCTGCGACGCTTTTTTTCTGGCAAGATAG
TCTTGTAAATGCGGGCCAAGATCTGCACACTGGTATTTCGGTTTTTGGGGCCGCGGGCGGCGACGGGGCC
CGTGCGTCCCAGCGCACATGTTCGGCGAGGCGGGGCCTGCGAGCGCGGCCACCGAGAATCGGACGGGGGT
AGTCTCAAGCTGGCCGGCCTGCTCTGGTGCCTGGCCTCGCGCCGCCGTGTATCGCCCCGCCCTGGGCGGC
AAGGCTGGCCCGGTCGGCACCAGTTGCGTGAGCGGAAAGATGGCCGCTTCCCGGCCCTGCTGCAGGGAGC
TCAAAATGGAGGACGCGGCGCTCGGGAGAGCGGGCGGGTGAGTCACCCACACAAAGGAAAAGGGCCTTTC
CGTCCTCAGCCGTCGCTTCATGTGACTCCACGGAGTACCGGGCGCCGTCCAGGCACCTCGATTAGTTCTC
GAGCTTTTGGAGTACGTCGTCTTTAGGTTGGGGGGAGGGGTTTTATGCGATGGAGTTTCCCCACACTGAG
TGGGTGGAGACTGAAGTTAGGCCAGCTTGGCACTTGATGTAATTCTCCTTGGAATTTGCCCTTTTTGAGT
TTGGATCTTGGTTCATTCTCAAGCCTCAGACAGTGGTTCAAAGTTTTTTTCTTCCATTTCAGGTGTCGTG
AGAGCTCGTTTAGTGAACCGTCAGATCGCCTGGAGACGCCATCCACGCTGTTTTGACCTCCATAGAAGAG
AACGGGACCGATCCAAATTCTCGAGGCTAGCTGTACAGCCACCATGGCCCTGCCTGTGACAGCCCTGCTG
CTGCCTCTGGCTCTGCTGCTGCACGCCGCTAGACCCGACTACAAGGACCACGACGGCGATTATAAGGATC
ATGACATCGATTACAAGGACGATGACGACAAGATGGTGCCTCCACCTGAGAACGTGCGGATGAACAGCGT
GAACTTCAAGAACATCCTCCAGTGGGAGAGCCCCGCCTTCGCCAAGGGAAATCTGACCTTCACAGCCCAG
TACCTGAGCTACCGGATCTTCCAGGACAAGTGCATGAACACCACACTGACCGAGTGCGACTTCAGCAGCC
TGTCTAAGTACGGCGATCACACCCTGAGAGTGCGGGCCGAGTTTGCCGATGAGCACAGCGATTGGGTCAA
CATCACATTCTGCCCCGTGGACGACACCATCATCGGCCCACCTGGAATGCAGGTTGAGGTGCTGGCCGAT
AGCCTGCACATGAGATTTCTGGCCCCTAAGATCGAGAACGAGTACGAGACATGGACCATGAAGAACGTCT
ACAACAGCTGGACCTACAACGTGCAGTACTGGAAGAACGGCACCGACGAGAAGTTCCAGATCACCCCTCA
GTACGACTTCGAGGTGCTGCGGAACCTGGAACCTTGGACCACCTACTGTGTGCAAGTGCGGGGCTTCCTG
CCTGACAGAAACAAAGCTGGCGAGTGGAGCGAGCCTGTGTGCGAGCAGACAACCCACGATGAGACAGTGC
CCTCTTGGATGGTGGCCGTGATCCTGATGGCCAGCGTGTTCATGGTTTGCCTGGCTCTGCTGGGCTGCTT
CGCTCTGCTTTGGTGCGTCTACAAGAAGGGCGCCGAGAGCTTGTTTAAGGGGCCGCGTGATTACAACCCG
ATATCGAGCACCATTTGTCATTTGACGAATGAATCTGATGGGCACACAACATCGTTGTATGGTATTGGAT
TTGGTCCCTTCATCATTACAAACAAGCACTTGTTTAGAAGAAATAATGGAACACTGTTGGTCCAATCACT
ACATGGTGTATTCAAGGTCAAGAACACCACGACTTTGCAACAAAGCCTCATTGATGGGAGGGACATGATA
ATTATTCGCATGCCTAAGGATTTCCCACCATTTCCTCAAAAGCTGAAATTTAGAGAGCCACAAAGGGAAG
AGCGCATATGTCTTGTGACAACCAACTTCCAAACTTAGGCGGCCGCGTTTAAACCCGCTGATCAGCCTCG
ACTGTGCCTTCTAGTTGCCAGCCATCTGTTGTTTGCCCCTCCCCCGTGCCTTCCTTGACCCTGGAAGGTG
CCACTCCCACTGTCCTTTCCTAATAAAATGAGGAAATTGCATCGCATTGTCTGAGTAGGTGTCATTCTAT
TCTGGGGGGTGGGGTGGGGCAGGACAGCAAGGGGGAGGATTGGGAAGTCAATAGCAGGCATGCTGGGGAT
GCGGTGGGCTCTATGGGACGTCGGAATTGCAAGTTGGGCCGCCCTCTGGTAAGGTTGGGAAGCCCTGCAA
AGTAAACTGGATGGCTTTCTTGCCGCCAAGGATCTGATGGCGCAGGGGATCAAGATCTGATCAAGAGACA
GGATGAGGATCGTTTCGCATGATTGAACAAGATGGATTGCACGCAGGTTCTCCGGCGGCTTGGGTGGAGA
GGCTATTCGGCTATGACTGGGCACAACAGACAATCGGCTGCTCTGATGCCGCCGTGTTCCGGCTGTCAGC
GCAGGGTCGCCCGGTTCTTTTTGTCAAGACCGACCTGTCCGGTGCCCTGAATGAACTGCAAGACGAGGCA
GCGCGGCTATCGTGGCTGGCCACGACGGGCGTTCCTTGCGCGGCTGTGCTCGACGTTGTCACTGAAGCGG
GAAGGGACTGGCTGCTATTGGGCGAAGTGCCGGGGCAGGATCTCCTGTCATCTCACCTTGCTCCTGCCGA
GAAAGTATCCATCATGGCTGATGCAATGCGGCGGCTGCATACGCTTGATCCGGCTACCTGCCCATTCGAC
CACCAAGCGAAACATCGCATCGAGCGAGCACGTACTCGGATGGAAGCCGGTCTTGTCGATCAGGATGATC
TGGACGAAGAGCATCAGGGGCTCGCGCCAGCCGAACTGTTCGCCAGGCTCAAGGCGCGTATGCCCGACGG
CGAGGATCTCGTCGTGACCCACGGCGATGCCTGCTTGCCGAATATCATGGTGGAAAATGGCCGCTTTTCT
GGATTCATCGACTGTGGCCGGCTGGGTGTGGCGGACCGCTATCAGGACATAGCGTTGGCTACCCGTGATA
TTGCTGAAGAGCTTGGCGGCGAATGGGCTGACCGCTTCCTCGTGCTTTACGGTATCGCCGCTCCCGATTC
GCAGCGCATCGCCTTCTATCGCCTTCTTGACGAGTTCTTCTGAGCGGGACTCTGGGGTTCGAGAATTGGC
TTGGACTCCTGTTGATAGATCCAGTAATGACCTCAGAACTCCATCTGGATTTGTTCAGAACGCTCGGTTG
CCGCCGGGCGTTTTTTATTGGTGAGAATCCAAGCACTAGCCATGACCAGACATTGATTATTGACTAGTTA
TTAATAGTAATCAATTACGGGGTCATTAGTTCATAGCCCATATATGGAGTTCCGCGTTACATAACTTACG
GTAAATGGCCCGCCTGGCTGACCGCCCAACGACCCCCGCCCATTGACGTCAATAATGACGTATGTTCCCA
TAGTAACGCCAATAGGGACTTTCCATTGACGTCAATGGGTGGAGTATTTACGGTAAACTGCCCACTTGGC
AGTACATCAAGTGTATCATATGCCAAGTACGCCCCCTATTGACGTCAATGACGGTAAATGGCCCGCCTGG
CATTATGCCCAGTACATGACCTTATGGGACTTTCCTACTTGGCAGTACATCTACGTATTAGTCATCGCTA
TTACCATGGTGATGCGGTTTTGGCAGTACATCAATGGGCGTGGATAGCGGTTTGACTCACGGGGATTTCC
AAGTCTCCACCCCATTGACGTCAATGGGAGTTTGTTTTGGCACCAAAATCAACGGGACTTTCCAAAATGT
CGTAACAACTCCGCCCCATTGACGCAAATGGGCGGTAGGCGTGTACGGTGGGAGGTCTATATAAGCAGAG
CTCTCTGGCTAACTAGAGAACCCACTGCTTACTGGCTTATCGAAATTAATACGACTCACTATAGGGAGTC
CCAAGCTGACTAGCGCCACCATGGTTTCCAAGGGCGAAGAGGACAATATGGCCAGCCTGCCTGCCACACA
CGAGCTGCACATCTTTGGCAGCATCAACGGCGTGGACTTCGACATGGTCGGACAAGGCACCGGCAATCCC
AACGACGGCTACGAGGAACTGAACCTGAAGTCCACAAAGGGCGACCTCCAGTTCAGCCCCTGGATTCTGG
TGCCTCACATCGGCTACGGCTTCCACCAGTACCTGCCTTATCCTGACGGCATGAGCCCTTTCCAGGCCGC
CATGGTTGATGGCTCTGGCTACCAGGTCCACCGGACCATGCAGTTTGAGGATGGCGCTTCCCTGACCGTG
AACTACAGATACACCTACGAGGGCAGCCACATCAAAGGCGAGGCCCAAGTGAAAGGCACAGGCTTCCCTG
CTGATGGCCCCGTGATGACCAATTCTCTGACAGCCGCCGACTGGTGCAGAAGCAAGAAAACATACCCCAA
CGACAAGACCATCATCAGCACCTTCAAGTGGTCCTACACCACCGGCAACGGCAAGCGGTACAGAAGCACC
GCCAGAACCACCTACACCTTCGCCAAACCTATGGCCGCCAACTACCTGAAGAACCAGCCTATGTACGTGT
TCCGCAAGACCGAGCTGAAGCACTCCAAGACAGAACTGAACTTCAAAGAGTGGCAGAAAGCCTTCACCGA
CGTGATGGGCATGGACGAACTCTACAAATGAGCGGCCAAGTTTAAACCCGCTGATCAGCCTCGACTGTGC
CTTCTAGTTGCCAGCCATCTGTTGTTTGCCCCTCCCCCGTGCCTTCCTTGACCCTGGAAGGTGCCACTCC
CACTGTCCTTTCCTAATAAAATGAGGAAATTGCATCGCATTGTCTGAGTAGGTGTCATTCTATTCTGGGG
GGTGGGGTGGGGCAGGACAGCAAGGGGGAGGATTGGGAAGTCAATAGCAGGCATGCTGGGGATGCGGTGG
GCTCTATGGCTTCTGAGGCGGAAAGAACCAGCTGGGGCTCTAGGGGGTATCCCC
[124 nt withheld, positions 5865-5988]
C
[91 nt withheld, positions 5990-6080]
A
[49 nt withheld, positions 6082-6130]
CCTTTGACGTTGGAGTCCACGTTCTTT
[37 nt withheld, positions 6158-6194]
ACCCTATCTCGGTCTATTCTTTTGATTTATAAGGGATTTTGCCGATTTCGGCCTATTGGTTAAAAAATGA
GCTGATTTAACAAAAATTTAACGCGAATTAATTCTGTGGAATGTGTGTCAGTTAGGCTCAATTAGTCAGC
AACCATAGTCCCGCCCCTAACTCCGCCCATCCCGCCCCTAACTCCGCCCAGTTCCGCCCATTCTCCGCCC
CATGGCTGACTAATTTTTTTTATTTATGCAGAGGCCGAGGCCGCCTCTGCCTCTGAGCTATTCCAGAAGT
AGTGAGGAGGCTTTTTTGGAGGCCTAGGCTTTTGCAAAAAGCTCCCGGGAGCTTGTATATCCATTTTCGG
AGGTTGGGCTTCGGAATCGTTTTCCGGGACGCCGGCTGGATGATCCTCCAGCGCGGGGATCTCATGCTGG
AGTTCTTCGCCCACCCCAACTTGTTTATTGCAGCTTATAATGGTTACAAATAAAGCAATAGCATCACAAA
TTTCACAAATAAAGCATTTTTTTCACTGCATTCTAGTTGTGGTTTGTCCAAACTCATCAATGTATCTTAT
CATGTCTGTATACCGTCGACCTCTAGCTAGAGCTTGGCGTAATCATGGTCATAGCTGTTTCCTGTGTGAA
ATTGTTATCCGCTCACAATTCCACACAACATACGAGCCGGAAGCATAAAGTGTAAAGCCTGGGGTGCCTA
ATGAGTGAGCTAACTCACATTAATTGCGTTGCGCTCACTGCCCGCTTTCCAGTCGGGAAACCTGTCGTGC
CAGCTGCATTAATGAATCGGCCAACGCGCGGGGAGAGGCGGTTTGCGTATTGGGCGCTCTTCCGCTTCCT
CGCTCACTGACTCGCTGCGCTCGGTCGTTCGGCTGCGGCGAGCGGTATCAGCTCACTCAAAGGCGGTAAT
ACGGTTATCCACAGAATCAGGGGATAACGCAGGAAAGAACATGTGAGCAAAAGGCCAGCAAAAGGCCAGG
AACCGTAAAAAGGCCGCGTTGCTGGCGTTTTTCCATAGGCTCCGCCCCCCTGACGAGCATCACAAAAATC
GACGCTCAAGTCAGAGGTGGCGAAACCCGACAGGACTATAAAGATACCAGGCGTTTCCCCCTGGAAGCTC
CCTCGTGCGCTCTCCTGTTCCGACCCTGCCGCTTACCGGATACCTGTCCGCCTTTCTCCCTTCGGGAAGC
GTGGCGCTTTCTCATAGCTCACGCTGTAGGTATCTCAGTTCGGTGTAGGTCGTTCGCTCCAAGCTGGGCT
GTGTGCACGAACCCCCCGTTCAGCCCGACCGCTGCGCCTTATCCGGTAACTATCGTCTTGAGTCCAACCC
GGTAAGACACGACTTATCGCCACTGGCAGCAGCCACTGGTAACAGGATTAGCAGAGCGAGGTATGTAGGC
GGTGCTACAGAGTTCTTGAAGTGGTGGCCTAACTACGGCTACACTAGAAGAACAGTATTTGGTATCTGCG
CTCTGCTGAAGCCAGTTACCTTCGGAAAAAGAGTTGGTAGCTCTTGATCCGGCAAACAAACCACCGCTGG
TAGCGGTGGTTTTTTTGTTTGCAAGCAGCAGATTACGCGCAGAAAAAAAGGATCTCAA
